>Addgene plasmid #79598 | MO70-mJP-4 | addgene partial sequence | sequence record 150791 | CMV-F 5'-CGCAAATGGGCGGTAGGCGTG-3'
AGAGCTCAATAAAAGAGCCCACAACCCCTCACTCGGCGCGCCAGTCCTCCGATAGACTGCGTCGCCCGGG
TACCCGTATTCCCAATAAAGCCTCTTGCTGTTTGCATCCGAATCGTGGACTCGCTGATCCTTGGGAGGGT
CTCCTCAGATTGATTGACTGCCCACCTCGGGGGTCTTTCATTTGGAGGTTCCACCGAGATTTGGAGACCC
CTGCCCAGGGACCACCGACCCCCCCGCCGGGAGGTAAGCTGGCCAGCGGTCGTTTCGTGTCTGTCTCTGT
CTTTGTGCGTGTTTGTGCCGGCATCTAATGTTTGCGCCTGCGTCTGTACTAGTTAGCTAACTAGCTCTGT
ATCTGGCGGACCCGTGGTGGAACTGACGAGTTCTGAACACCCGGCCGCAACCCTGGGAGACGTCCCAGGG
ACTTTGGGGGCCGTTTTTGTGGCCCGACCTGAGGAAGGGAGTCGATGTGGAATCCGACCCCGTCAGGATA
TGTGGTTCTGGTAGGAGACGAGAACCTAAAACAGTTCCCGCCTCCGTCTGAATTTTTGCTTTCGGTTTGG
AACCGAAGCCGCGCGTCTTGTCTGCTGCAGCGCTGCAGCATCGTTCTGTGTTGTCTCTGTCTGACTGTGT
TTCTGTATTTGTCTGAAAATTAGGGCCAGACTGTTACCACTCCCTTAAGTTTGACCTTAGGTCACTGGAA
AGATGTCGAGCGGATCGCTCACAACCAGTCGGTAGATGTCAAGAAGAGACGTTGGGTTACCTTCTGCTCT
GCAGAATGGCCAACCTTTAACGTCGGATGGCCGCGAGACGGCACCTTTAACCGAGACCTCATCACCCAGG
TTAAGATCAAGGTCTTTTCACCTGGCCCGCATGGACACCCAGACCAGGTCCCCTACATCGTGACCTGGGA
AGCCTTGGCTTTTG
