>Addgene plasmid #79598 | MO70-mJP-4 | addgene partial sequence | sequence record 150792 | pCDH-rev 5'-GCATTCCTTTGGCGAGAG-3'
AGACAGGGCCAGGTTTCCGGGCCCTCACATTGCCAAAAGACGGCAATATGGTGGAAAATAACCGGAATTA
CTCGCGACAATTCTCACTTGTCATCGTCGTCCTTGTAGTCAGCGGCCGCAATATCGATCTGGTTAACGTA
GAATTCGGTGAGGAGCTGGGAGAACAGGAAGGCCAGGCTGAGGTCCAGCAAGGCCACGGCTCCCACCACC
AGGGGGTTGGCAGCTCCCGGCTGGGCAGGCCTCTCGGTGGGAGCAGGCTCCTCAACCTCTTCTGTCAGGC
ACCCAGCATCAGGACCCCTTGAAGACAGGCCCCTCAAAACTGGCGTGGTGACAGGCTCAGACTCTGAGCC
TCCTGGGGCCCTCAGTTGGGGCAAGGACTCTTCGTCTTCCCCCTCCTCCTCTCGAAGACTTCCTGAACTG
TCACTGCAGCCTCCGAGAAGTGGGGAACCATCTCTTGGTCCTGGACCCTGCACCCCAGCCTCATCCTCAG
CCTCATAGCCAGCTAGTTCCTCTGCCTGCTCACCAGGACCCCCCCACTCCTCGGGCCAAGCTTTAGGGCT
GGAGAAGGGGCCCCAGTTCCCTCCAGGAGGCAGTGGACTCCGGCAGGCAGGGGCTCGCCAAGGTTGGTGG
GAGGAGGCGGGGCTGCTGGGTAGTTCCGGAGAGCCCTCTGAGGGGGTCAGTCCATTCTCGTATACCCCAG
GGCTGTCCTCATCCAAAGGCTCTGTGTCAGAACCTCCTGAGTCCTGTCTGGGTCTGCGGCCTGGGGCCTC
TAACATGGGTTGTAGATCCTGGGCTATCAGCTTGGCCATCCGCGCAGCCTCCACAGCCTTCTCCGCGACG
CTGCTGGCTGCCACTGCTTTTAGGAGGGCGTCTGCTGCCCTGGCAGCCGCAATTTCCTGGCGCTGGCGGG
CAGCACTCACAGCTCGACGGGCACCTTCGACAGCCCTGTCCACTTTCTCCTTGACTTTGCCCCGTCTAAG
GGCCAGAGGCAGGAGGCTGCGGACACGTCCCCCGTGTACCAGCC
