>Addgene plasmid #79598 | MO70-mJP-4 | addgene partial sequence | sequence record 151268 | gag-F 5'-ccaacctttaacgtcggatg-3'
CGAGACCTCATCACCCAGGTTAAGATCAAGGTCTTTTCACCTGGCCCGCATGGACACCCAGACCAGGTCC
CCTACATCGTGACCTGGGAAGCCTTGGCTTTTGACCCCCCTCCCTGGGTCAAGCCCTTTGTACACCCTAA
GCCTCCGCCTCCTCTTCCTCCATCCGCCCCGTCTCTCCCCCTTGAACCTCCTCGTTCGACCCCGCCTCGA
TCCTCCCTTTATCCAGCCCTCACTCCTTCTCTAGGCGCCGGAATTAGATCGATCTCTCGAGATGTCCCCC
GGGGGCAAGTTCGACTTTGACGACGGGGGCTGCTACGTGGGGGGCTGGGAGGCGGGGCGGGCACATGGCT
ACGGCGTGTGCACCGGGCCCGGCGCCCAGGGAGAGTACAGCGGCTGCTGGGCTCACGGCTTCGAGTCGCT
GGGTGTCTTCACGGGGCCCGGCGGACACAGTTACCAGGGCCACTGGCAGCAGGGCAAGCGCGAAGGGCTG
GGCGTGGAGCGCAAGAGCCGCTGGACCTACCGCGGCGAGTGGCTGGGCGGGCTGAAGGGGCGCAGCGGCG
TATGGGAGAGCGTGTCCGGCCTGCGCTACGCCGGGCTCTGGAAGGACGGCTTCCAGGACGGCTACGGCAC
CGAGACCTACTCGGATGGAGGCACTTACCAAGGCCAGTGGCAAGCCGGGAAACGCCACGGCTACGGGGTG
CGCCAAAGTGTACCCTACCACCAGGCGGCGCTTCTGCGCTCACCCCGCCGCACCTCCCTGGACTCCGGCC
ACAGCGACCCCCCGACGCCGCCTCCACCCCTACCCCTACCAGGAGATGAAGGAGGCAGCCCAGCCTCCGG
CTCCCGAGGCGGCTTCGTGCTGGCGGGGCCAGGGGACGCCGACGGGGCGTCTTCCCGTAAGCGCACCCCA
GCAGCAGGTGGATTCTTCCGCCGTTCACTGCTGCTCAGCGGGCTCCGGGCTGGTGGGCGCCGCA
