[The description below was written by a language model from this plasmid's Addgene catalogue record.]
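Description:
MO70-mJP-4 is a mammalian expression and retroviral vector built on the MO70 backbone (about 7.5 kb without insert) that carries the mouse junctophilin-4 cDNA (Jph4, also called JP-4 or JPHL1). The insert of roughly 1.9 kb was placed between XhoI and EcoRI sites, both of which remain intact, and is recorded as being driven by a CMV promoter. A FLAG epitope supplied by the backbone is fused to the C terminus of the protein, allowing detection or immunoprecipitation with anti-FLAG reagents. The cDNA was derived from a commercially obtained murine clone. In bacteria the plasmid is maintained as a high-copy, ampicillin-resistant construct, and the recorded host is a recombination-deficient type of strain commonly chosen for vectors with repeated viral elements. In mammalian cells, puromycin resistance allows selection of transfected or transduced populations.

The stated purpose is both transient and retroviral expression, meaning the plasmid can be transfected directly for short-term production of FLAG-tagged JP4 or used as a transfer vector to generate retroviral particles for stable delivery into target cells. No feature table is provided, so details such as the LTRs, packaging signal, the promoter driving the puromycin marker and the bacterial origin of replication are not stated in the record. Junctophilin-4 is a component of endoplasmic reticulum–plasma membrane junctions, and the associated work concerns its role in regulating calcium dynamics in T cells. The construct is therefore suited to overexpression, rescue, localisation and interaction studies of JP4 in that context.
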