Addgene plasmid #79598: MO70-mJP-4
Purpose: Transient and retroviral expression
Depositing lab: Yousang Gwack. Depositing organization: University of California, Los Angeles (UCLA). Publication: Junctophilin-4, a component of the endoplasmic reticulum-plasma membrane junctions, regulates Ca2+ dynamics in T cells. Woo JS, Srikanth S, Nishi M, Ping P, Takeshima H, Gwack Y. Proc Natl Acad Sci U S A. 2016 Mar 8;113(10):2762-7. doi: 10.1073/pnas.1524229113. Epub 2016 Feb 29. PubMed 26929330.
Backbone
  Vector backbone: MO70
  Backbone size w/o insert (bp): 7480
  Vector type: Mammalian Expression, Retroviral
  Selectable markers: Puromycin
Growth in bacteria
  Bacterial resistance: Ampicillin, 100 μg/mL
  Growth temperature: 37°C
  Growth strain: NEB Stable
  Copy number: High Copy
Gene/Insert
  Gene/Insert name: Junctophilin-4 (alt names: Jph4; NM_177049.5)
  Species: M. musculus (mouse)
  Insert size (bp): 1886
  Entrez Gene: Jph4 (a.k.a. 9330157P13Rik, JP-4, JPHL1)
  Promoter: CMV
  Tag / fusion protein: FLAG (C terminal on backbone)
  Cloning method: Restriction Enzyme; 5′ cloning site XhoI (not destroyed); 3′ cloning site EcoRI (not destroyed)
  Sequencing primers: 5′ CMV-F; 3′ pCDH-Rev
Terms and licenses: Academic/Nonprofit Terms; Industry Terms: Not Available to Industry
Depositor comments: cDNA encoding murine Junctophilin-4 (JP4, clone ID 6810400) was purchased from Open Biosystems (GE Dharmacon)
How to cite: MO70-mJP-4 was a gift from Yousang Gwack (Addgene plasmid # 79598 ; http://n2t.net/addgene:79598 ; RRID:Addgene_79598)
